Addgene plasmid #140673: pJ2048_2xNOT
Purpose: Double-inverter
Depositing lab: Yolanda Schaerli. Depositing organization: Universite de Lausanne (UNIL). Publication: Multistable and dynamic CRISPRi-based synthetic circuits. Santos-Moreno J, Tasiudi E, Stelling J, Schaerli Y. Nat Commun. 2020 Jun 2;11(1):2746. doi: 10.1038/s41467-020-16574-1. PubMed 32488086.
Backbone
  Vector backbone: pCOLA
  Vector type: Bacterial Expression, Synthetic Biology
Growth in bacteria
  Bacterial resistance: Ampicillin, 100 μg/mL
  Growth temperature: 37°C
  Growth strain: DH5alpha
  Copy number: High Copy
Gene/Insert
  Gene/Insert name: Double-inverter
Terms and licenses: Academic/Nonprofit Terms; Industry Terms: Not Available to Industry
Depositor comments: GenBank file with original annotations can be downloaded from the "Resource Information" section. Please note that, in addition, plasmid pJ1996_v2 is needed for the circuit encoded on this plasmid to operate as designed.
How to cite: pJ2048_2xNOT was a gift from Yolanda Schaerli (Addgene plasmid # 140673 ; http://n2t.net/addgene:140673 ; RRID:Addgene_140673)
