[The description below was written by a language model from this plasmid's Addgene catalogue record and pLannotate feature annotations shown in this document.]
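Description:
pJ2048_2xNOT is a 5.6 kb bacterial synthetic-biology plasmid built on a pCOLA backbone that encodes a CRISPR interference-based "double-inverter", that is, two NOT gates connected in series. It replicates in E. coli from the ColA origin, which is compatible with other common origins so that it can coexist with additional plasmids, and it is selected through the AmpR β-lactamase gene driven by its own promoter. The catalogue lists it as high copy. A short tetracycline-resistance fragment detected next to the origin appears to be a non-functional remnant.

The annotated features fit a three-node repression cascade. An araC gene and the divergent araBAD promoter form an L-arabinose-inducible input module, followed by a sequence matching the S. pyogenes tracrRNA, most likely the scaffold of a single guide RNA. A J23119-type constitutive promoter fragment precedes a second guide scaffold, which is followed by the rrnB T1 and T2 terminators. Another J23119-derived promoter fragment lies upstream of a T7 gene 10 ribosome binding site and superfolder GFP, which is fused at its C-terminus to a short marA-derived fragment, possibly serving as a degradation tag, although the record does not say so. The presumed logic is that the arabinose-induced guide represses the second guide, which would otherwise silence the GFP reporter, so that two inversions restore a positive input–output relationship. The guide targets and binding sites are not annotated, so this wiring is an inference.

No dCas9 gene is detected on this plasmid. The depositor notes that a companion plasmid, pJ1996_v2, is required for the circuit to operate as designed, though its contents are not given here. The construct was made for work on multistable and dynamic CRISPRi-based synthetic circuits.
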