Features (pLannotate 1.2.2; 15 found; start..end, strand, type, name):
     99..121     +  RBS            RBS: efficient ribosome binding site from bacteriophage T7 gene 10 (Olins and Rangwala, 1989)
    129..842     +  CDS            Superfolder GFP: Superfolder GFP is a basic (constitutively fluorescent) green fluorescent protein published in 2005, derived from Aequorea victoria. It is reported to be a very rapidly-maturing weak dimer.
    843..902     +  CDS            marA (fragment): MARA_ECOLI - Experimental evidence at protein level: Swiss-Prot protein existence level 1. May be a transcriptional activator of genes involved in the multiple antibiotic resistance (Mar) phenotype. It can also activate genes such as sodA, zwf and micF. From Escherichia coli (strain K12).
   1220..1248    +  promoter       J23119 promoter (fragment): bacterial promoter (Registry of Standard Biological Parts BBa J23119)
   1450..1517    +  misc_RNA       tracrRNA (fragment): trans-activating CRISPR RNA for the Streptococcus pyogenes CRISPR/Cas9 system
   1732..1765    +  terminator     rrnB T1 terminator (fragment): Escherichia coli rrnB; transcription terminator T1 from the E. coli rrnB gene
   1857..1884    +  terminator     rrnB T2 terminator: transcription terminator T2 from the E. coli rrnB gene
   2009..2869    -  CDS            AmpR: β-lactamase; bla; confers resistance to ampicillin, carbenicillin, and related antibiotics
   2870..2974    -  promoter       AmpR promoter: bla
   2992..3627    -  rep_origin     ColA ori: Plasmids containing the ColA origin of replication can be propagated in E. coli cells that contain additional plasmids with compatible origins.
   3712..3752    -  CDS            TcR (fragment): tetracycline efflux protein; tet; confers resistance to tetracycline
   3778..4656    -  CDS            araC: L-arabinose regulatory protein; araC
   4683..4967    +  promoter       araBAD promoter: araBAD; promoter of the L-arabinose operon of E. coli; the araC regulatory gene is transcribed in the opposite direction (Guzman et al., 1995)
   5086..5153    +  misc_RNA       tracrRNA (fragment): trans-activating CRISPR RNA for the Streptococcus pyogenes CRISPR/Cas9 system
   5542..5566    +  promoter       J23119(SpeI) promoter (fragment): bacterial promoter (Registry of Standard Biological Parts BBa J23119) modified to end with an SpeI site
>Addgene plasmid #140673 | pJ2048_2xNOT | addgene full sequence | sequence record 305153 | Addgene NGS Result
GATGTGTCTCGCTGGGACGCCCGGGATCCAAGAGATTTCTACACGATTGAGCACTGTCTCAGCCTGCGGT
CCGGGTTCACTGCCGTATAGGCAGTAATTTTGTTTAACTTTAAGAAGGAGATATACATATGCGTAAAGGC
GAAGAACTGTTTACCGGTGTGGTTCCGATTCTGGTGGAACTGGACGGCGATGTTAATGGTCATAAATTCA
GTGTTCGCGGCGAAGGTGAAGGCGATGCGACGAACGGCAAACTGACCCTGAAATTTATCTGCACCACGGG
TAAACTGCCGGTCCCGTGGCCGACGCTGGTGACCACGCTGACCTATGGCGTTCAATGTTTTGCGCGTTAC
CCGGATCACATGAAACAGCACGACTTTTTCAAATCGGCCATGCCGGAAGGCTATGTGCAGGAACGTACGA
TTAGCTTTAAAGACGATGGTACGTATAAAACCCGCGCGGAAGTGAAATTCGAAGGCGATACCCTGGTTAA
CCGTATCGAACTGAAAGGTATCGATTTCAAAGAAGACGGCAATATTCTGGGTCATAAACTGGAATATAAC
TTCAATTCCCACAACGTGTACATCACCGCGGATAAACAGAAAAACGGCATTAAAGCCAATTTCAAAATCC
GCCATAATGTGGAAGATGGTAGCGTTCAGCTGGCCGACCACTATCAGCAAAACACGCCGATTGGTGATGG
CCCGGTCCTGCTGCCGGACAATCACTACCTGAGTACCCAGTCCGTGCTGTCAAAAGATCCGAACGAAAAA
CGTGACCACATGGTCCTGCTGGAATTTGTGACGGCTGCGGGTATCACCCACGGCATGGACGAACTGTATA
AAATGTCCCGCCGTAATACTGACGCCATCACAATCCACAGCATCCTGGATTGGATTGAAGACTAATAATC
GCTGGGACGCCCGCCTGCAGGCTCGGTACCAAATTCCAGAAAAGAGGCCTCCCGAAAGGGGGGCCTTTTT
TCGTTTTGGTCCTAATAGATAAAGGATAGGTCTGGTAGTGTTGTTCGTTCTCGCAGGTAAATCAATAATA
CTCAGCAGTTCCGTAGACTTTTCAGTGGGACAGGGTAGCGATAACAGATAGATTGTAATAAGACACAGTA
GGTGCTCGTAGTTGCGTGAAGAGAACCGCTCAGGAAATCCAGTCAGAAGTATTGGTAATCGTTGAAAACT
CAGTCGACCAGCCTGCGGTCCGGTTTACGGCTAGCTCAGTCCTAGGTATTATGCTAGCTCGCTGGGACGC
CCGAGTGACGACTGCGAAGTAACCTCTATTTATCAGCCTGCGGTCCGGCCAAGAGTACACTAGCTCAGTC
ATCGCTGGGACGCCCGGTAGTGCTTATCAGACCCAATACTGTTGAACAGCCTGCGGTCCGGGTTCACTGC
CGTATAGGCAGGACACATCTTAGAGTATGTAGTTTCAGAGCTATGCTGGAAACAGCATAGCAAGTTGAAA
TAAGGCTAGTCCGTTATCAACTTGAAAAAGTGGCACCGAGTCGGTGCGTTCACTGCCGTATAGGCAGTCG
CTGGGACGCCCGGACGTCCTATTACACTCGTCGTTGGAAACTGAAGATGCGGCCGCGGAAACACAGAAAA
AAGCCCGCACCTGACAGTGCGGGCTTTTTTTTTCGACCAAAGGTAGCGAACGACGAGTCACTGTTGAGGA
TAAATACTTTCTCTACTAGGCGCCTGTTACACAGGTCCTCAGCGGCGCGCCTTTGTCGGTGAACGCTCTC
CTGAGTAGGACAAATCCGCCGGGAGCGGATTTGAACGTTGTGAAGCAACGGCCCGGAGGGTGGCGGGCAG
GACGCCCGCCATAAACTGCCAGGCATCAAACTAAGCAGAAGGCCATCCTGACGGATGGCCTTTTTGCGTT
TCAGATCTGGGATTTTGGTCATGAGATTATCAAAAAGGATCTTCACCTAGATCCTTTTAAATTAAAAATG
AAGTTTTAAATCAATCTAAAGTATATATGAGTAAACTTGGTCTGACAGTTACCAATGCTTAATCAGTGAG
GCACCTATCTCAGCGATCTGTCTATTTCGTTCATCCATAGTTGCCTGACTCCCCGTCGTGTAGATAACTA
CGATACGGGAGGGCTTACCATCTGGCCCCAGTGCTGCAATGATACCGCGAGACCCACGCTCACCGGCTCC
AGATTTATCAGCAATAAACCAGCCAGCCGGAAGGGCCGAGCGCAGAAGTGGTCCTGCAACTTTATCCGCC
TCCATCCAGTCTATTAATTGTTGCCGGGAAGCTAGAGTAAGTAGTTCGCCAGTTAATAGTTTGCGCAACG
TTGTTGCCATTGCTGCAGGCATCGTGGTGTCACGCTCGTCGTTTGGTATGGCTTCATTCAGCTCCGGTTC
CCAACGATCAAGGCGAGTTACATGATCCCCCATGTTGTGCAAAAAAGCGGTTAGCTCCTTCGGTCCTCCG
ATCGTTGTCAGAAGTAAGTTGGCCGCAGTGTTATCACTCATGGTTATGGCAGCACTGCATAATTCTCTTA
CTGTCATGCCATCCGTAAGATGCTTTTCTGTGACTGGTGAGTACTCAACCAAGTCATTCTGAGAATAGTG
TATGCGGCGACCGAGTTGCTCTTGCCCGGCGTCAACACGGGATAATACCGCGCCACATAGCAGAACTTTA
AAAGTGCTCATCATTGGAAAACGTTCTTCGGGGCGAAAACTCTCAAGGATCTTACCGCTGTTGAGATCCA
GTTCGATGTAACCCACTCGTGCACCCAACTGATCTTCAGCATCTTTTACTTTCACCAGCGTTTCTGGGTG
AGCAAAAACAGGAAGGCAAAATGCCGCAAAAAAGGGAATAAGGGCGACACGGAAATGTTGAATACTCATA
CTCTTCCTTTTTCAATATTATTGAAGCATTTATCAGGGTTATTGTCTCATGAGCGGATACATATTTGAAT
GTATTTAGAAAAATAAACAAATAGGGGTTCCGCGCAGCATGCTAGCGGCAGAAACGTCCTAGAAGATGCC
AGGAGGATACTTAGCAGAGAGACAATAAGGCCGGAGCGAAGCCGTTTTTCCATAGGCTCCGCCCCCCTGA
CGAACATCACGAAATCTGACGCTCAAATCAGTGGTGGCGAAACCCGACAGGACTATAAAGATACCAGGCG
TTTCCCCCTGATGGCTCCCTCTTGCGCTCTCCTGTTCCCGTCCTGCGGCGTCCGTGTTGTGGTGGAGGCT
TTACCCAAATCACCACGTCCCGTTCCGTGTAGACAGTTCGCTCCAAGCTGGGCTGTGTGCAAGAACCCCC
CGTTCAGCCCGACTGCTGCGCCTTATCCGGTAACTATCATCTTGAGTCCAACCCGGAAAGACACGACAAA
ACGCCACTGGCAGCAGCCATTGGTAACTGAGAATTAGTGGATTTAGATATCGAGAGTCTTGAAGTGGTGG
CCTAACAGAGGCTACACTGAAAGGACAGTATTTGGTATCTGCGCTCCACTAAAGCCAGTTACCAGGTTAA
GCAGTTCCCCAACTGACTTAACCTTCGATCAAACCGCCTCCCCAGGCGGTTTTTTCGTTTACAGAGCAGG
AGATTACGACGATCGTAAAAGGATCTCAAGAAGATCCTTTACGGATTCCCGACACCATCACTCTAGATTT
CAGTGCAATTTATCTCTTCAAATGTAGCACCTGAAGTCAGCCCCATACGATATAAGTTGTAATTCTCATG
TTAGTCATGCCCCGCGCCCACCGGAAGGAGCTGACTGGGTTGCTCCTAGGGTCTGATTCGTTACCAATTA
TGACAACTTGACGGCTACATCATTCACTTTTTCTTCACAACCGGCACGGAACTCGCTCGGGCTGGCCCCG
GTGCATTTTTTAAATACCCGCGAGAAATAGAGTTGATCGTCAAAACCAACATTGCGACCGACGGTGGCGA
TAGGCATCCGGGTGGTGCTCAAAAGCAGCTTCGCCTGGCTGATACGTTGGTCCTCGCGCCAGCTTAAGAC
GCTAATCCCTAACTGCTGGCGGAAAAGATGTGACAGACGCGACGGCGACAAGCAAACATGCTGTGCGACG
CTGGCGATATCAAAATTGCTGTCTGCCAGGTGATCGCTGATGTACTGACAAGCCTCGCGTACCCGATTAT
CCATCGGTGGATGGAGCGACTCGTTAATCGCTTCCATGCGCCGCAGTAACAATTGCTCAAGCAGATTTAT
CGCCAGCAGCTCCGAATAGCGCCCTTCCCCTTGCCCGGCGTTAATGATTTGCCCAAACAGGTCGCTGAAA
TGCGGCTGGTGCGCTTCATCCGGGCGAAAGAACCCCGTATTGGCAAATATTGACGGCCAGTTAAGCCATT
CATGCCAGTAGGCGCGCGGACGAAAGTAAACCCACTGGTGATACCATTCGCGAGCCTCCGGATGACGACC
GTAGTGATGAATCTCTCCTGGCGGGAACAGCAAAATATCACCCGGTCGGCAAACAAATTCTCGTCCCTGA
TTTTTCACCACCCCCTGACCGCGAATGGTGAGATTGAGAATATAACCTTTCATTCCCAGCGGTCGGTCGA
TAAAAAAATCGAGATAACCGTTGGCCTCAATCGGCGTTAAACCCGCCACCAGATGGGCATTAAACGAGTA
TCCCGGCAGCAGGGGATCATTTTGCGCTTCAGCCATACTTTTCATACTCCCGCCATTCAGAGAAGAAACC
AATTGTCCATATTGCATCAGACATTGCCGTCACTGCGTCTTTTACTGGCTCTTCTCGCTAACCAAACCGG
TAACCCCGCTTATTAAAAGCATTCTGTAACAAAGCGGGACCAAAGCCATGACAAAAACGCGTAACAAAAG
TGTCTATAATCACGGCAGAAAAGTCCACATTGATTATTTGCACGGCGTCACACTTTGCTATGCCATAGCA
TTTTTATCCATAAGATTAGCGGTTCCTACCTGACGCTTTTTATCGCAACTCTCTACTGTTTCTCCATACC
GAATTCATAGGATAGATTCTGGAAACTTTACCGTCCGAGCTCCAGCCTGCGGTCCGGGTTCACTGCCGTA
TAGGCAGTGACTGAGCTAGTGTACTCTGTTTCAGAGCTATGCTGGAAACAGCATAGCAAGTTGAAATAAG
GCTAGTCCGTTATCAACTTGAAAAAGTGGCACCGAGTCGGTGCGTTCACTGCCGTATAGGCAGTCGCTGG
GACGCCCGCTCGAGCAATAAACAGTTGATAGGGCTTCTCCGTTACCATGGTTCAGCCAAAAAACTTAAGA
CCGCCGGTCTTGTCCACTACCTTGCAGTAATGCGGTGGACAGGATCGGCGGTTTTCTTTTCTCTTCTCAA
TTCTTCTGACCTGTAACGAATAATAGATAGTAAAGTAGTCTCCGATTGAGTTTTCTCTGCCGAGTCCCAC
CCAGTTCTGTGATTTCAGTAAGTTGGTAATTGATACACTGTTGCGAGAACTGCTGCCTGGTAGTAGATAG
GTTGTTATTGAGTAAGAAGGTAAAGTGAACGAAATCCCTGAAACTGAGACTGTAGAAAATAAGCTTCAGC
CTGCGGTCCGGTTGACGGCTAGCTCAGTCCTAGGTACAGTGCTAGCTCGCTGGGACGCCCGAGATAGCCG
TTACACAGGTGACACTTATTTCAGCCTGCGGTCCGGCCATACATACTCTAA
